Addgene plasmid #195691: pBEL1910
Purpose: Expression/purification of 6xHis-TEV-MlaD(L123A)
Depositing lab: Gira Bhabha & Damian Ekiert. Depositing organization: NYU Grossman School of Medicine. Publication: Protein-protein interactions in the Mla lipid transport system probed by computational structure prediction and deep mutational scanning. MacRae MR, Puvanendran D, Haase MAB, Coudray N, Kolich L, Lam C, Baek M, Bhabha G, Ekiert DC. J Biol Chem. 2023 Apr 24:104744. doi: 10.1016/j.jbc.2023.104744. PubMed 37100290.
Backbone
  Vector backbone: pET21a
  Vector type: Bacterial Expression
Growth in bacteria
  Bacterial resistance: Ampicillin, 100 μg/mL
  Growth temperature: 37°C
  Growth strain: DH5alpha
  Copy number: High Copy
Gene/Insert
  Gene/Insert name: MlaD
  Species: E. coli
  Mutation: 6xHis-TEV-MlaD(L123A)
  Cloning method: Gibson Cloning
Terms and licenses: Academic/Nonprofit Terms; Industry Terms: Not Available to Industry
Depositor comments: Please visit https://www.biorxiv.org/content/10.1101/2022.12.09.519820v1 for bioRxiv preprint.
How to cite: pBEL1910 was a gift from Gira Bhabha & Damian Ekiert (Addgene plasmid # 195691 ; http://n2t.net/addgene:195691 ; RRID:Addgene_195691)
