[The description below was written by a language model from this plasmid's Addgene catalogue record and pLannotate feature annotations shown in this document.]
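Description:
pBEL1910 is a bacterial expression plasmid built on the pET21a backbone for producing and purifying an N-terminally 6xHis-tagged, TEV-cleavable form of E. coli MlaD carrying the L123A point substitution. The insert was introduced by Gibson cloning. The plasmid is propagated in E. coli under ampicillin selection (β-lactamase expressed from its own promoter) and replicates from a ColE1/pMB1-type origin. The catalogue lists it as high copy, although the sequence also retains the rop gene and the pBR322 bom region typical of pET vectors. An f1 origin is present, which would allow single-stranded DNA production.

Expression is driven by a T7 promoter with an adjacent lac operator, and the backbone carries lacI with its promoter. Transcription therefore depends on a host supplying T7 RNA polymerase, is repressed by the lac repressor, and is induced with IPTG. A T7 terminator closes the cassette. The annotation detects only a fragment of mlaD (about 456 nt), suggesting a partial rather than full-length coding region, though the record does not say which residues are included. The His tag and TEV site named in the catalogue entry were not annotated as separate features. Other hits, including tetracycline-resistance fragments, a short SET1-like match just upstream of the terminator, a loxP site and a fragment of a multiple cloning site, appear to be backbone remnants with no stated role.

MlaD is the phospholipid-binding component of the MlaFEDB ABC transporter, which helps maintain outer-membrane lipid asymmetry. The associated study probed protein-protein interactions in the Mla lipid transport system, and this mutant was deposited as a purification construct from that work.
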