Features (pLannotate 1.2.2; 19 found; start..end, strand, type, name):
     21..160     -  misc_feature   bom: basis of mobility region from pBR322
    262..453     -  CDS            rop: Rop protein, which maintains plasmids at low copy number; rop
    470..850     +  CDS            YPB1_ECOLX: Protein predicted: Swiss-Prot protein existence level 4. From Escherichia coli.
    922..1213    -  CDS            TcR (fragment): tetracycline efflux protein; tet; confers resistance to tetracycline
   1228..1249    -  protein_bind   CAP binding site: CAP binding activates transcription in the presence of cAMP. E. coli catabolite activator protein
   1262..2344    -  CDS            lacI: lac repressor; lacI; The lac repressor binds to the lac operator to inhibit transcription in E. coli. This inhibition can be relieved by adding lactose or isopropyl-β-D-thiogalactopyranoside (IPTG).
   2345..2422    -  promoter       lacI promoter: lacI
   2430..2709    -  CDS            TcR (fragment): tetracycline efflux protein; tet; confers resistance to tetracycline
   2731..2749    +  promoter       T7 promoter: promoter for bacteriophage T7 RNA polymerase
   2750..2774    +  protein_bind   lac operator: The lac repressor binds to the lac operator to inhibit transcription in E. coli. This inhibition can be relieved by adding lactose or isopropyl-β-D-thiogalactopyranoside (IPTG). lac repressor encoded by lacI
   2859..3314    +  CDS            mlaD (fragment): MLAD_ECOLI - Also known as yrbD. Experimental evidence at protein level: Swiss-Prot protein existence level 1. Part of the ABC transporter complex MlaFEDB, which is involved in a phospholipid transport pathway that maintains lipid asymmetry in the outer membrane by retrograde trafficking of phospholipids from the outer membrane to the inner membrane (PubMed:19383799, PubMed:27529189). MlaD functions in substrate binding with strong affinity for phospholipids and modulates ATP hydrolytic activity of the complex (PubMed:27529189). From Escherichia coli (strain K12).
   3340..3389    +  CDS            SET1 (fragment): solubility-enhancement tag derived from T7 phage gene 10B
   3397..3444    +  terminator     T7 terminator: transcription terminator for bacteriophage T7 RNA polymerase
   3481..3909    +  rep_origin     f1 ori (sequence partly withheld): f1 bacteriophage origin of replication; arrow indicates direction of (+) strand synthesis
   4011..4044    +  protein_bind   loxP: Cre-mediated recombination occurs in the 8-bp core sequence (GCATACAT). Cre recombinase
   4074..4092    +  misc_feature   MCS (fragment): pBluescript multiple cloning site
   4123..4227    +  promoter       AmpR promoter: bla
   4228..5088    +  CDS            AmpR: β-lactamase; bla; confers resistance to ampicillin, carbenicillin, and related antibiotics
   5259..5847    +  rep_origin     ori: high-copy-number ColE1/pMB1/pBR322/pUC origin of replication
>Addgene plasmid #195691 | pBEL1910 | addgene full sequence | sequence record 385336 | Addgene NGS Result
AGCGAGGAAGCGGAAGAGCGCCTGATGCGGTATTTTCTCCTTACGCATCTGTGCGGTATTTCACACCGCA
ATGGTGCACTCTCAGTACAATCTGCTCTGATGCCGCATAGTTAAGCCAGTATACACTCCGCTATCGCTAC
GTGACTGGGTCATGGCTGCGCCCCGACACCCGCCAACACCCGCTGACGCGCCCTGACGGGCTTGTCTGCT
CCCGGCATCCGCTTACAGACAAGCTGTGACCGTCTCCGGGAGCTGCATGTGTCAGAGGTTTTCACCGTCA
TCACCGAAACGCGCGAGGCAGCTGCGGTAAAGCTCATCAGCGTGGTCGTGAAGCGATTCACAGATGTCTG
CCTGTTCATCCGCGTCCAGCTCGTTGAGTTTCTCCAGAAGCGTTAATGTCTGGCTTCTGATAAAGCGGGC
CATGTTAAGGGCGGTTTTTTCCTGTTTGGTCACTGATGCCTCCGTGTAAGGGGGATTTCTGTTCATGGGG
GTAATGATACCGATGAAACGAGAGAGGATGCTCACGATACGGGTTACTGATGATGAACATGCCCGGTTAC
TGGAACGTTGTGAGGGTAAACAACTGGCGGTATGGATGCGGCGGGACCAGAGAAAAATCACTCAGGGTCA
ATGCCAGCGCTTCGTTAATACAGATGTAGGTGTTCCACAGGGTAGCCAGCAGCATCCTGCGATGCAGATC
CGGAACATAATGGTGCAGGGCGCTGACTTCCGCGTTTCCAGACTTTACGAAACACGGAAACCGAAGACCA
TTCATGTTGTTGCTCAGGTCGCAGACGTTTTGCAGCAGCAGTCGCTTCACGTTCGCTCGCGTATCGGTGA
TTCATTCTGCTAACCAGTAAGGCAACCCCGCCAGCCTAGCCGGGTCCTCAACGACAGGAGCACGATCATG
CGCACCCGTGGGGCCGCCATGCCGGCGATAATGGCCTGCTTCTCGCCGAAACGTTTGGTGGCGGGACCAG
TGACGAAGGCTTGAGCGAGGGCGTGCAAGATTCCGAATACCGCAAGCGACAGGCCGATCATCGTCGCGCT
CCAGCGAAAGCGGTCCTCGCCGAAAATGACCCAGAGCGCTGCCGGCACCTGTCCTACGAGTTGCATGATA
AAGAAGACAGTCATAAGTGCGGCGACGATAGTCATGCCCCGCGCCCACCGGAAGGAGCTGACTGGGTTGA
AGGCTCTCAAGGGCATCGGTCGAGATCCCGGTGCCTAATGAGTGAGCTAACTTACATTAATTGCGTTGCG
CTCACTGCCCGCTTTCCAGTCGGGAAACCTGTCGTGCCAGCTGCATTAATGAATCGGCCAACGCGCGGGG
AGAGGCGGTTTGCGTATTGGGCGCCAGGGTGGTTTTTCTTTTCACCAGTGAGACGGGCAACAGCTGATTG
CCCTTCACCGCCTGGCCCTGAGAGAGTTGCAGCAAGCGGTCCACGCTGGTTTGCCCCAGCAGGCGAAAAT
CCTGTTTGATGGTGGTTAACGGCGGGATATAACATGAGCTGTCTTCGGTATCGTCGTATCCCACTACCGA
GATATCCGCACCAACGCGCAGCCCGGACTCGGTAATGGCGCGCATTGCGCCCAGCGCCATCTGATCGTTG
GCAACCAGCATCGCAGTGGGAACGATGCCCTCATTCAGCATTTGCATGGTTTGTTGAAAACCGGACATGG
CACTCCAGTCGCCTTCCCGTTCCGCTATCGGCTGAATTTGATTGCGAGTGAGATATTTATGCCAGCCAGC
CAGACGCAGACGCGCCGAGACAGAACTTAATGGGCCCGCTAACAGCGCGATTTGCTGGTGACCCAATGCG
ACCAGATGCTCCACGCCCAGTCGCGTACCGTCTTCATGGGAGAAAATAATACTGTTGATGGGTGTCTGGT
CAGAGACATCAAGAAATAACGCCGGAACATTAGTGCAGGCAGCTTCCACAGCAATGGCATCCTGGTCATC
CAGCGGATAGTTAATGATCAGCCCACTGACGCGTTGCGCGAGAAGATTGTGCACCGCCGCTTTACAGGCT
TCGACGCCGCTTCGTTCTACCATCGACACCACCACGCTGGCACCCAGTTGATCGGCGCGAGATTTAATCG
CCGCGACAATTTGCGACGGCGCGTGCAGGGCCAGACTGGAGGTGGCAACGCCAATCAGCAACGACTGTTT
GCCCGCCAGTTGTTGTGCCACGCGGTTGGGAATGTAATTCAGCTCCGCCATCGCCGCTTCCACTTTTTCC
CGCGTTTTCGCAGAAACGTGGCTGGCCTGGTTCACCACGCGGGAAACGGTCTGATAAGAGACACCGGCAT
ACTCTGCGACATCGTATAACGTTACTGGTTTCACATTCACCACCCTGAATTGACTCTCTTCCGGGCGCTA
TCATGCCATACCGCGAAAGGTTTTGCGCCATTCGATGGTGTCCGGGATCTCGACGCTCTCCCTTATGCGA
CTCCTGCATTAGGAAGCAGCCCAGTAGTAGGTTGAGGCCGTTGAGCACCGCCGCCGCAAGGAATGGTGCA
TGCAAGGAGATGGCGCCCAACAGTCCCCCGGCCACGGGGCCTGCCACCATACCCACGCCGAAACAAGCGC
TCATGAGCCCGAAGTGGCGAGCCCGATCTTCCCCATCGGTGATGTCGGCGATATAGGCGCCAGCAACCGC
ACCTGTGGCGCCGGTGATGCCGGCCACGATGCGTCCGGCGTAGAGGATCGAGATCTCGATCCCGCGAAAT
TAATACGACTCACTATAGGGGAATTGTGAGCGGATAACAATTCCCCTCTAGAAATAATTTTGTTTAACTT
TGGCCCAGGAGATATACATATGCATCACCACCATCACCATGAAAATCTGTATTTTCAGACGTCCATACGT
ACTGAACCGACCTACACGCTTTATGCGACGTTCGATAACATTGGCGGCCTGAAAGCGCGCTCTCCGGTCA
GTATTGGTGGCGTTGTTGTGGGTCGGGTGGCGGATATTACGCTGGACCCGAAAACCTATCTGCCGCGCGT
AACGCTGGAAATTGAACAACGTTATAACCACATTCCAGATACCAGTTCGCTGAGCATTCGTACTTCCGGC
CTGCTGGGGGAACAATATCTGGCATTAAACGTCGGTTTTGAAGACCCGGAAGCGGGGACTGCTATCCTGA
AGGATGGCGATACAATTCAGGACACTAAGTCTGCGATGGTGCTGGAAGATCTCATTGGTCAGTTCCTTTA
CGGTAGTAAAGGCGATGACAATAAGAATAGTGGCGATGCGCCAGCTGCTGCGCCAGGTAATAATGAAACC
ACTGAACCTGTGGGTACAACGAAATAAGAGAGACCGGCCGGCCGATCCGGCTGCTAACAAAGCCCGAAAG
GAAGCTGAGTTGGCTGCTGCCACCGCTGAGCAATAACTAGCATAACCCCTTGGGGCCTCTAAACGGGTCT
TGAGGGGTTTTTTGCTGAAAGGAGGAACTATATCCGGATTGGCGAATGGG
[124 nt withheld, positions 3481-3604]
C
[91 nt withheld, positions 3606-3696]
A
[49 nt withheld, positions 3698-3746]
CCTTTGACGTTGGAGTCCACGTTCTTT
[37 nt withheld, positions 3774-3810]
ACCCTATCTCGGTCTATTCTTTTGATTTATAAGGGATTTTGCCGATTTCGGCCTATTGGTTAAAAAATGA
GCTGATTTAACAAAAATTTAACGCGAATTTTAACAAAATATTAACGCTTACAATTTAGGTGGCACTTTTC
GGGGAACGACGACCTGCAGCCAAGCTAGCTTGGCTGGACGTAAACTCCTCTTCAGACCTAATAACTTCGT
ATAGCATACATTATACGAAGTTATATTAAGGGTTATTGAATATGATCGGAATTGGGCTGCAGGAATTCGA
TAGCTTGGCTGCAGGTCGACCTCGAGGATGTGCGCGGAACCCCTATTTGTTTATTTTTCTAAATACATTC
AAATATGTATCCGCTCATGAGACAATAACCCTGATAAATGCTTCAATAATATTGAAAAAGGAAGAGTATG
AGTATTCAACATTTCCGTGTCGCCCTTATTCCCTTTTTTGCGGCATTTTGCCTTCCTGTTTTTGCTCACC
CAGAAACGCTGGTGAAAGTAAAAGATGCTGAAGATCAGTTGGGTGCACGAGTGGGTTACATCGAACTGGA
TCTCAACAGCGGTAAGATCCTTGAGAGTTTTCGCCCCGAAGAACGTTTTCCAATGATGAGCACTTTTAAA
GTTCTGCTATGTGGCGCGGTATTATCCCGTATTGACGCCGGGCAAGAGCAACTCGGTCGCCGCATACACT
ATTCTCAGAATGACTTGGTTGAGTACTCACCAGTCACAGAAAAGCATCTTACGGATGGCATGACAGTAAG
AGAATTATGCAGTGCTGCCATAACCATGAGTGATAACACTGCGGCCAACTTACTTCTGACAACGATCGGA
GGACCGAAGGAGCTAACCGCTTTTTTGCACAACATGGGGGATCATGTAACTCGCCTTGATCGTTGGGAAC
CGGAGCTGAATGAAGCCATACCAAACGACGAGCGTGACACCACGATGCCTGCAGCAATGGCAACAACGTT
GCGCAAACTATTAACTGGCGAACTACTTACTCTAGCTTCCCGGCAACAATTAATAGACTGGATGGAGGCG
GATAAAGTTGCAGGACCACTTCTGCGCTCGGCCCTTCCGGCTGGCTGGTTTATTGCTGATAAATCTGGAG
CCGGTGAGCGTGGCTCTCGCGGTATCATTGCAGCACTGGGGCCAGATGGTAAGCCCTCCCGTATCGTAGT
TATCTACACGACGGGGAGTCAGGCAACTATGGATGAACGAAATAGACAGATCGCTGAGATAGGTGCCTCA
CTGATTAAGCATTGGTAACTGTCAGACCAAGTTTACTCATATATACTTTAGATTGATTTAAAACTTCATT
TTTAATTTAAAAGGATCTAGGTGAAGATCCTTTTTGATAATCTCATGACCAAAATCCCTTAACGTGAGTT
TTCGTTCCACTGAGCGTCAGACCCCGTAGAAAAGATCAAAGGATCTTCTTGAGATCCTTTTTTTCTGCGC
GTAATCTGCTGCTTGCAAACAAAAAAACCACCGCTACCAGCGGTGGTTTGTTTGCCGGATCAAGAGCTAC
CAACTCTTTTTCCGAAGGTAACTGGCTTCAGCAGAGCGCAGATACCAAATACTGTCCTTCTAGTGTAGCC
GTAGTTAGGCCACCACTTCAAGAACTCTGTAGCACCGCCTACATACCTCGCTCTGCTAATCCTGTTACCA
GTGGCTGCTGCCAGTGGCGATAAGTCGTGTCTTACCGGGTTGGACTCAAGACGATAGTTACCGGATAAGG
CGCAGCGGTCGGGCTGAACGGGGGGTTCGTGCACACAGCCCAGCTTGGAGCGAACGACCTACACCGAACT
GAGATACCTACAGCGTGAGCTATGAGAAAGCGCCACGCTTCCCGAAGGGAGAAAGGCGGACAGGTATCCG
GTAAGCGGCAGGGTCGGAACAGGAGAGCGCACGAGGGAGCTTCCAGGGGGAAACGCCTGGTATCTTTATA
GTCCTGTCGGGTTTCGCCACCTCTGACTTGAGCGTCGATTTTTGTGATGCTCGTCAGGGGGGCGGAGCCT
ATGGAAAAACGCCAGCAACGCGGCCTTTTTACGGTTCCTGGCCTTTTGCTGGCCTTTTGCTCACATGTTC
TTTCCTGCGTTATCCCCTGATTCTGTGGATAACCGTATTACCGCCTTTGAGTGAGCTGATACCGCTCGCC
GCAGCCGAACGACCGAGCGCAGCGAGTCAGTG
